Addgene plasmid #161126: pDONR221-SLC17A7_STOP
Purpose: Gateway entry clone with codon-optimized ORF sequence for subcloning into custom expression vectors. Contains a STOP codon at the end of the codon-optimized ORF sequence.
Depositing lab: RESOLUTE Consortium & Giulio Superti-Furga. Depositing organization: CeMM Research Center for Molecular Medicine. Publication: The RESOLUTE consortium: unlocking SLC transporters for drug discovery. Superti-Furga G, Lackner D, Wiedmer T, Ingles-Prieto A, Barbosa B, Girardi E, Goldmann U, Gurtl B, Klavins K, Klimek C, Lindinger S, Lineiro-Retes E, Muller AC, Onstein S, Redinger G, Reil D, Sedlyarov V, Wolf G, Crawford M, Everley R, ... Steppan CM. Nat Rev Drug Discov. 2020 Jul;19(7):429-430. doi: 10.1038/d41573-020-00056-6. PubMed 32265506.
Backbone
  Vector backbone: pDONR221
  Backbone manufacturer: ThermoFisher Scientific
  Backbone size w/o insert (bp): 2550
  Vector type: Mammalian Expression
Growth in bacteria
  Bacterial resistance: Kanamycin, 50 μg/mL
  Growth temperature: 37°C
  Growth strain: NEB Stable
  Copy number: High Copy
Gene/Insert
  Gene/Insert name: SLC17A7 (alt name: BNPI, VGLUT1)
  Species: H. sapiens (human)
  Insert size (bp): 1683
  Entrez Gene: SLC17A7 (a.k.a. BNPI, VGLUT1)
  Cloning method: Gateway Cloning
  Sequencing primers: 5′ M13-fwd; 3′ M13-rev
Terms and licenses: Academic/Nonprofit Terms; Industry Terms
Depositor comments: This plasmid contains a STOP codon at the end of the codon-optimized ORF. For the version of this plasmid that does not contain a STOP codon, please see Addgene plasmid 131960 For more information on the full Resolute plasmid collection, please see www.addgene.org/depositor-collections/re-solute/. Please provide your feedback on this plasmid to the RESOLUTE consortium by filling out their RESOLUTE repository feedback form: https://forms.office.com/Pages/ResponsePage.aspx?id=0e05yklzmkS7rjFGQL4N7z4feCLQvEJAmVcOCM_u885UN1JJRko0Ukg4TVQwNTZLOUxPQVJWT1NHUCQlQCN0PWcu
How to cite: pDONR221-SLC17A7_STOP was a gift from RESOLUTE Consortium & Giulio Superti-Furga (Addgene plasmid # 161126 ; http://n2t.net/addgene:161126 ; RRID:Addgene_161126)
