[The description below was written by a language model from this plasmid's Addgene catalogue record and pLannotate feature annotations shown in this document.]
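Description:
pDONR221-SLC17A7_STOP is a Gateway entry clone built on the pDONR221 backbone, carrying a codon-optimized open reading frame for human SLC17A7 (also known as VGLUT1 or BNPI). This solute carrier loads glutamate into synaptic vesicles at excitatory presynaptic terminals and may also transport inorganic phosphate. The plasmid is about 4.2 kb. It replicates in E. coli from a high-copy ColE1/pUC-type origin and is selected with kanamycin through an aminoglycoside phosphotransferase (KanR) gene. Although the catalogue lists the vector type as mammalian expression, the annotated sequence shows no eukaryotic promoter or polyadenylation signal. The plasmid therefore serves as a shuttle for the ORF rather than as an expression vector in its own right.

The roughly 1.7 kb coding sequence sits between attL1 and attL2 sites, which direct an LR Clonase reaction that moves the ORF in a defined orientation into any attR-containing destination vector. The ORF ends in a STOP codon, so the transferred gene yields native or N-terminally tagged protein and cannot be read through into a C-terminal fusion. The depositor notes that a companion version without the stop codon exists for that purpose. Other backbone features are rrnB T1 and T2 terminators upstream of the cassette, which insulate it from read-through transcription, a T7 promoter just beyond attL2 pointing back toward the insert, and small lacI and lacZα remnants with no evident functional role. M13 forward and reverse primer sites flank the insert for sequence verification. The clone belongs to a consortium collection of SLC transporter ORFs intended for subcloning into custom expression vectors for transporter research and drug discovery.
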