Features (pLannotate 1.2.2; 10 found; start..end, strand, type, name):
      1..100     +  protein_bind   attL1: mutant version of attL; recombination site for the Gateway® LR reaction LR Clonase™
    106..1785    +  CDS            SLC17A7: VGLU1_HUMAN - Also known as BNPI, VGLUT1. Experimental evidence at transcript level: Swiss-Prot protein existence level 2. Mediates the uptake of glutamate into synaptic vesicles at presynaptic nerve terminals of excitatory neural cells. May also mediate the transport of inorganic phosphate. From Homo sapiens (Human).
   1790..1889    -  protein_bind   attL2: mutant version of attL; recombination site for the Gateway® LR reaction LR Clonase™
   1907..1925    -  promoter       T7 promoter: promoter for bacteriophage T7 RNA polymerase
   2059..2868    +  CDS            KanR: aminoglycoside phosphotransferase; aph(3')-Ia; confers resistance to kanamycin in bacteria or G418 (Geneticin®) in eukaryotes
   3015..3603    +  rep_origin     ori: high-copy-number ColE1/pMB1/pBR322/pUC origin of replication
   3786..3878    +  CDS            lacI (fragment): lac repressor; lacI; The lac repressor binds to the lac operator to inhibit transcription in E. coli. This inhibition can be relieved by adding lactose or isopropyl-β-D-thiogalactopyranoside (IPTG).
   3933..3960    -  terminator     rrnB T2 terminator: transcription terminator T2 from the E. coli rrnB gene
   4092..4135    +  terminator     rrnB T1 terminator: Escherichia coli rrnB; transcription terminator T1 from the E. coli rrnB gene
   4182..4218    -  CDS            lacZα (fragment): LacZα fragment of β-galactosidase; lacZ fragment
>Addgene plasmid #161126 | pDONR221-SLC17A7_STOP | addgene full sequence | sequence record 387144 | Addgene NGS Result
CAAATAATGATTTTATTTTGACTGATAGTGACCTGTTCGTTGCAACACATTGATGAGCAATGCTTTTTTA
TAATGCCAACTTTGTACAAAAAAGCAGGCTCCACCATGGAGTTCCGGCAGGAGGAGTTTAGAAAGCTGGC
AGGAAGGGCCCTGGGCAAGCTGCACAGGCTGCTGGAGAAGAGGCAGGAGGGAGCCGAGACCCTGGAGCTG
AGCGCCGACGGCCGCCCTGTGACCACACAGACCAGGGACCCACCTGTGGTGGATTGCACATGTTTCGGCC
TGCCACGGAGATACATCATCGCCATCATGTCCGGCCTGGGCTTCTGCATCTCTTTTGGCATCAGATGTAA
CCTGGGCGTGGCCATCGTGTCCATGGTGAACAATTCTACCACACACAGGGGAGGACACGTGGTGGTGCAG
AAGGCACAGTTCTCCTGGGATCCCGAGACCGTGGGCCTGATCCACGGCTCTTTCTTTTGGGGCTATATCG
TGACACAGATCCCTGGCGGCTTCATCTGCCAGAAGTTTGCCGCCAACCGGGTGTTCGGCTTTGCCATCGT
GGCCACCAGCACACTGAATATGCTGATCCCATCCGCCGCAAGAGTGCACTACGGATGCGTGATCTTCGTG
AGGATCCTGCAGGGCCTGGTGGAGGGCGTGACCTATCCTGCCTGTCACGGCATCTGGTCTAAGTGGGCAC
CACCACTGGAGAGGAGCAGGCTGGCCACCACAGCCTTTTGTGGCAGCTACGCAGGAGCAGTGGTGGCAAT
GCCACTGGCCGGCGTGCTGGTGCAGTATTCTGGCTGGAGCTCCGTGTTCTACGTGTATGGCAGCTTCGGC
ATCTTTTGGTACCTGTTTTGGCTGCTGGTGAGCTATGAGTCCCCAGCCCTGCACCCCTCTATCAGCGAGG
AGGAGAGAAAGTACATCGAGGACGCCATCGGCGAGTCCGCCAAGCTGATGAACCCCCTGACCAAGTTCTC
CACACCTTGGAGGCGCTTCTTTACCTCTATGCCCGTGTACGCCATCATCGTGGCCAATTTCTGCAGGAGC
TGGACCTTCTACCTGCTGCTGATCTCCCAGCCAGCCTATTTTGAGGAGGTGTTCGGCTTTGAGATCTCCA
AAGTGGGCCTGGTGTCTGCCCTGCCACACCTGGTCATGACCATCATCGTGCCCATCGGAGGACAGATCGC
AGACTTCCTGCGCAGCCGGAGAATCATGTCCACCACAAACGTGCGGAAGCTGATGAATTGTGGCGGCTTT
GGCATGGAGGCCACACTGCTGCTGGTGGTGGGCTACTCCCACTCTAAGGGCGTGGCCATCAGCTTCCTGG
TGCTGGCCGTGGGCTTCTCTGGCTTTGCCATCAGCGGCTTTAACGTGAATCACCTGGATATCGCCCCACG
CTATGCCAGCATCCTGATGGGCATCTCCAATGGCGTGGGCACCCTGTCTGGCATGGTGTGCCCCATCATC
GTGGGCGCCATGACCAAGCACAAGACACGGGAGGAGTGGCAGTACGTGTTCCTGATCGCCTCCCTGGTGC
ACTACGGCGGCGTGATCTTCTATGGCGTGTTTGCAAGCGGAGAGAAGCAGCCTTGGGCAGAGCCAGAGGA
GATGTCCGAGGAGAAGTGTGGATTTGTGGGACACGACCAGCTGGCAGGATCTGACGATAGCGAGATGGAG
GATGAGGCAGAGCCTCCAGGAGCACCACCTGCACCACCACCTTCTTACGGAGCAACCCACAGCACATTCC
AGCCACCCAGACCTCCACCCCCTGTGAGGGATTATTAAGACCCAGCTTTCTTGTACAAAGTTGGCATTAT
AAGAAAGCATTGCTTATCAATTTGTTGCAACGAACAGGTCACTATCAGTCAAAATAAAATCATTATTTGC
CATCCAGCTGATATCCCCTATAGTGAGTCGTATTACATGGTCATAGCTGTTTCCTGGCAGCTCTGGCCCG
TGTCTCAAAATCTCTGATGTTACATTGCACAAGATAAAAATATATCATCATGAACAATAAAACTGTCTGC
TTACATAAACAGTAATACAAGGGGTGTTATGAGCCATATTCAACGGGAAACGTCGAGGCCGCGATTAAAT
TCCAACATGGATGCTGATTTATATGGGTATAAATGGGCTCGCGATAATGTCGGGCAATCAGGTGCGACAA
TCTATCGCTTGTATGGGAAGCCCGATGCGCCAGAGTTGTTTCTGAAACATGGCAAAGGTAGCGTTGCCAA
TGATGTTACAGATGAGATGGTCAGACTAAACTGGCTGACGGAATTTATGCCTCTTCCGACCATCAAGCAT
TTTATCCGTACTCCTGATGATGCATGGTTACTCACCACTGCGATCCCCGGAAAAACAGCATTCCAGGTAT
TAGAAGAATATCCTGATTCAGGTGAAAATATTGTTGATGCGCTGGCAGTGTTCCTGCGCCGGTTGCATTC
GATTCCTGTTTGTAATTGTCCTTTTAACAGCGATCGCGTATTTCGTCTCGCTCAGGCGCAATCACGAATG
AATAACGGTTTGGTTGATGCGAGTGATTTTGATGACGAGCGTAATGGCTGGCCTGTTGAACAAGTCTGGA
AAGAAATGCATAAACTTTTGCCATTCTCACCGGATTCAGTCGTCACTCATGGTGATTTCTCACTTGATAA
CCTTATTTTTGACGAGGGGAAATTAATAGGTTGTATTGATGTTGGACGAGTCGGAATCGCAGACCGATAC
CAGGATCTTGCCATCCTATGGAACTGCCTCGGTGAGTTTTCTCCTTCATTACAGAAACGGCTTTTTCAAA
AATATGGTATTGATAATCCTGATATGAATAAATTGCAGTTTCATTTGATGCTCGATGAGTTTTTCTAATC
AGAATTGGTTAATTGGTTGTAACACTGGCAGAGCATTACGCTGACTTGACGGGACGGCGCAAGCTCATGA
CCAAAATCCCTTAACGTGAGTTACGCGTCGTTCCACTGAGCGTCAGACCCCGTAGAAAAGATCAAAGGAT
CTTCTTGAGATCCTTTTTTTCTGCGCGTAATCTGCTGCTTGCAAACAAAAAAACCACCGCTACCAGCGGT
GGTTTGTTTGCCGGATCAAGAGCTACCAACTCTTTTTCCGAAGGTAACTGGCTTCAGCAGAGCGCAGATA
CCAAATACTGTTCTTCTAGTGTAGCCGTAGTTAGGCCACCACTTCAAGAACTCTGTAGCACCGCCTACAT
ACCTCGCTCTGCTAATCCTGTTACCAGTGGCTGCTGCCAGTGGCGATAAGTCGTGTCTTACCGGGTTGGA
CTCAAGACGATAGTTACCGGATAAGGCGCAGCGGTCGGGCTGAACGGGGGGTTCGTGCACACAGCCCAGC
TTGGAGCGAACGACCTACACCGAACTGAGATACCTACAGCGTGAGCTATGAGAAAGCGCCACGCTTCCCG
AAGGGAGAAAGGCGGACAGGTATCCGGTAAGCGGCAGGGTCGGAACAGGAGAGCGCACGAGGGAGCTTCC
AGGGGGAAACGCCTGGTATCTTTATAGTCCTGTCGGGTTTCGCCACCTCTGACTTGAGCGTCGATTTTTG
TGATGCTCGTCAGGGGGGCGGAGCCTATGGAAAAACGCCAGCAACGCGGCCTTTTTACGGTTCCTGGCCT
TTTGCTGGCCTTTTGCTCACATGTTCTTTCCTGCGTTATCCCCTGATTCTGTGGATAACCGTATTACCGC
CTTTGAGTGAGCTGATACCGCTCGCCGCAGCCGAACGACCGAGCGCAGCGAGTCAGTGAGCGAGGAAGCG
GAAGAGCGCCCAATACGCAAACCGCCTCTCCCCGCGCGTTGGCCGATTCATTAATGCAGCTGGCACGACA
GGTTTCCCGACTGGAAAGCGGGCAGTGAGCGCAACGCAATTAATACGCGTACCGCTAGCCAGGAAGAGTT
TGTAGAAACGCAAAAAGGCCATCCGTCAGGATGGCCTTCTGCTTAGTTTGATGCCTGGCAGTTTATGGCG
GGCGTCCTGCCCGCCACCCTCCGGGCCGTTGCTTCACAACGTTCAAATCCGCTCCCGGCGGATTTGTCCT
ACTCAGGAGAGCGTTCACCGACAAACAACAGATAAAACGAAAGGCCCAGTCTTCCGACTGAGCCTTTCGT
TTTATTTGATGCCTGGCAGTTCCCTACTCTCGCGTTAACGCTAGCATGGATGTTTTCCCAGTCACGACGT
TGTAAAACGACGGCCAGTCTTAAGCTCGGGCCC
