>Addgene plasmid #161126 | pDONR221-SLC17A7_STOP | depositor partial sequence | sequence record 312187 | Codon-optimized ORF of SLC17A7
ATGGAGTTCCGGCAGGAGGAGTTTAGAAAGCTGGCAGGAAGGGCCCTGGGCAAGCTGCACAGGCTGCTGG
AGAAGAGGCAGGAGGGAGCCGAGACCCTGGAGCTGAGCGCCGACGGCCGCCCTGTGACCACACAGACCAG
GGACCCACCTGTGGTGGATTGCACATGTTTCGGCCTGCCACGGAGATACATCATCGCCATCATGTCCGGC
CTGGGCTTCTGCATCTCTTTTGGCATCAGATGTAACCTGGGCGTGGCCATCGTGTCCATGGTGAACAATT
CTACCACACACAGGGGAGGACACGTGGTGGTGCAGAAGGCACAGTTCTCCTGGGATCCCGAGACCGTGGG
CCTGATCCACGGCTCTTTCTTTTGGGGCTATATCGTGACACAGATCCCTGGCGGCTTCATCTGCCAGAAG
TTTGCCGCCAACCGGGTGTTCGGCTTTGCCATCGTGGCCACCAGCACACTGAATATGCTGATCCCATCCG
CCGCAAGAGTGCACTACGGATGCGTGATCTTCGTGAGGATCCTGCAGGGCCTGGTGGAGGGCGTGACCTA
TCCTGCCTGTCACGGCATCTGGTCTAAGTGGGCACCACCACTGGAGAGGAGCAGGCTGGCCACCACAGCC
TTTTGTGGCAGCTACGCAGGAGCAGTGGTGGCAATGCCACTGGCCGGCGTGCTGGTGCAGTATTCTGGCT
GGAGCTCCGTGTTCTACGTGTATGGCAGCTTCGGCATCTTTTGGTACCTGTTTTGGCTGCTGGTGAGCTA
TGAGTCCCCAGCCCTGCACCCCTCTATCAGCGAGGAGGAGAGAAAGTACATCGAGGACGCCATCGGCGAG
TCCGCCAAGCTGATGAACCCCCTGACCAAGTTCTCCACACCTTGGAGGCGCTTCTTTACCTCTATGCCCG
TGTACGCCATCATCGTGGCCAATTTCTGCAGGAGCTGGACCTTCTACCTGCTGCTGATCTCCCAGCCAGC
CTATTTTGAGGAGGTGTTCGGCTTTGAGATCTCCAAAGTGGGCCTGGTGTCTGCCCTGCCACACCTGGTC
ATGACCATCATCGTGCCCATCGGAGGACAGATCGCAGACTTCCTGCGCAGCCGGAGAATCATGTCCACCA
CAAACGTGCGGAAGCTGATGAATTGTGGCGGCTTTGGCATGGAGGCCACACTGCTGCTGGTGGTGGGCTA
CTCCCACTCTAAGGGCGTGGCCATCAGCTTCCTGGTGCTGGCCGTGGGCTTCTCTGGCTTTGCCATCAGC
GGCTTTAACGTGAATCACCTGGATATCGCCCCACGCTATGCCAGCATCCTGATGGGCATCTCCAATGGCG
TGGGCACCCTGTCTGGCATGGTGTGCCCCATCATCGTGGGCGCCATGACCAAGCACAAGACACGGGAGGA
GTGGCAGTACGTGTTCCTGATCGCCTCCCTGGTGCACTACGGCGGCGTGATCTTCTATGGCGTGTTTGCA
AGCGGAGAGAAGCAGCCTTGGGCAGAGCCAGAGGAGATGTCCGAGGAGAAGTGTGGATTTGTGGGACACG
ACCAGCTGGCAGGATCTGACGATAGCGAGATGGAGGATGAGGCAGAGCCTCCAGGAGCACCACCTGCACC
ACCACCTTCTTACGGAGCAACCCACAGCACATTCCAGCCACCCAGACCTCCACCCCCTGTGAGGGATTAT
TAA
